LOCUS       420lib_pETcon_SARS2_LP. 6861 bp ds-DNA circular 05-MAR-2026
DEFINITION  synthetic circular DNA.
ACCESSION   urn.local...34muarj-4v
SOURCE      synthetic DNA construct
  ORGANISM  synthetic DNA construct
COMMENT     Imported using the Genbank importer. File name:
            300lib_pETcon_SARS2_FLip.gb ApEinfo:methylated:1
FEATURES             Location/Qualifiers
     source          1..2152
                     /label="source:synthetic DNA construct"
                     /ApEinfo_revcolor="#ff9ccd"
                     /ApEinfo_fwdcolor="#ff9ccd"
                     /note="/ApEinfo_fwdcolor=pink"
                     /mol_type="other DNA"
                     /note="/ApEinfo_graphicformat=arrow_data {{0 0.5 0 1 2 0
                     0-1 0 -0.5} {} 0} width 5 offset 0"
                     /note="/ApEinfo_label=source:synthetic DNA construct"
                     /note="/ApEinfo_revcolor=pink"
                     /note="/locus_tag=source:synthetic DNA construct"
                     /organism="synthetic DNA construct"
                     /locus_tag="source:synthetic DNA construct"
                     /label="source:synthetic DNA construct"
                     /ApEinfo_graphicformat="arrow_data {{0 0.5 0 1 2 0 0 -1
                     0-0.5} {} 0} width 5 offset 0"
     primer_bind     64..80
                     /label="T3"
                     /ApEinfo_revcolor="#75c6a9"
                     /ApEinfo_fwdcolor="#75c6a9"
                     /note="/ApEinfo_fwdcolor=#14c0bd"
                     /note="/ApEinfo_graphicformat=arrow_data {{0 0.5 0 1 2 0
                     0-1 0 -0.5} {} 0} width 5 offset 0"
                     /note="/ApEinfo_label=T3"
                     /note="/ApEinfo_revcolor=#4ec02b"
                     /locus_tag="T3"
                     /label="T3"
                     /ApEinfo_graphicformat="arrow_data {{0 0.5 0 1 2 0 0 -1
                     0-0.5} {} 0} width 5 offset 0"
     5'UTR           complement(105..112)
                     /label="Partial"
                     /ApEinfo_revcolor="#faac61"
                     /ApEinfo_fwdcolor="#faac61"
                     /note="/ApEinfo_fwdcolor=#ffd327"
                     /note="/ApEinfo_graphicformat=arrow_data {{0 0.5 0 1 2 0
                     0-1 0 -0.5} {} 0} width 5 offset 0"
                     /note="/ApEinfo_label=Partial"
                     /note="/ApEinfo_revcolor=#ffd327"
                     /locus_tag="Partial"
                     /label="Partial"
                     /ApEinfo_graphicformat="arrow_data {{0 0.5 0 1 2 0 0 -1
                     0-0.5} {} 0} width 5 offset 0"
     promoter        105..707
                     /label="Bidirectional promoter"
                     /ApEinfo_revcolor="#346ee0"
                     /ApEinfo_fwdcolor="#346ee0"
                     /note="/ApEinfo_fwdcolor=#346ee0"
                     /note="/ApEinfo_graphicformat=arrow_data {{0 0.5 0 1 2 0
                     0-1 0 -0.5} {} 0} width 5 offset 0"
                     /note="/ApEinfo_label=Bidirectional promoter"
                     /note="/ApEinfo_revcolor=#346ee0"
                     /locus_tag="Bidirectional promoter"
                     /label="Bidirectional promoter"
                     /ApEinfo_graphicformat="arrow_data {{0 0.5 0 1 2 0 0 -1
                     0-0.5} {} 0} width 5 offset 0"
     misc_feature    112..112
                     /label="Geneious type: misc_marker"
                     /ApEinfo_revcolor="#b1ff67"
                     /ApEinfo_fwdcolor="#b1ff67"
                     /note="/ApEinfo_fwdcolor=#7eff74"
                     /note="/ApEinfo_graphicformat=arrow_data {{0 0.5 0 1 2 0
                     0-1 0 -0.5} {} 0} width 5 offset 0"
                     /note="/ApEinfo_label=Geneious type: misc_marker"
                     /note="/ApEinfo_revcolor=#7eff74"
                     /locus_tag="Geneious type: misc_marker"
                     /label="Geneious type: misc_marker"
                     /ApEinfo_graphicformat="arrow_data {{0 0.5 0 1 2 0 0 -1
                     0-0.5} {} 0} width 5 offset 0"
     promoter        complement(112..470)
                     /label="promoter"
                     /ApEinfo_revcolor="#346ee0"
                     /ApEinfo_fwdcolor="#346ee0"
                     /note="/ApEinfo_fwdcolor=#346ee0"
                     /note="/ApEinfo_graphicformat=arrow_data {{0 0.5 0 1 2 0
                     0-1 0 -0.5} {} 0} width 5 offset 0"
                     /note="/ApEinfo_label=promoter"
                     /note="/ApEinfo_revcolor=#346ee0"
                     /locus_tag="promoter"
                     /label="promoter"
                     /ApEinfo_graphicformat="arrow_data {{0 0.5 0 1 2 0 0 -1
                     0-0.5} {} 0} width 5 offset 0"
     promoter        496..707
                     /label="GAL1 minimal promoter"
                     /ApEinfo_revcolor="#346ee0"
                     /ApEinfo_fwdcolor="#346ee0"
                     /note="/ApEinfo_fwdcolor=#346ee0"
                     /note="/ApEinfo_graphicformat=arrow_data {{0 0.5 0 1 2 0
                     0-1 0 -0.5} {} 0} width 5 offset 0"
                     /note="/ApEinfo_label=GAL1 minimal promoter"
                     /note="/ApEinfo_revcolor=#346ee0"
                     /locus_tag="GAL1 minimal promoter"
                     /label="GAL1 minimal promoter"
                     /ApEinfo_graphicformat="arrow_data {{0 0.5 0 1 2 0 0 -1
                     0-0.5} {} 0} width 5 offset 0"
     primer_bind     648..675
                     /label="TNS_o64"
                     /ApEinfo_revcolor="#75c6a9"
                     /ApEinfo_fwdcolor="#75c6a9"
                     /note="/ApEinfo_fwdcolor=#14c0bd"
                     /note="/ApEinfo_graphicformat=arrow_data {{0 0.5 0 1 2 0
                     0-1 0 -0.5} {} 0} width 5 offset 0"
                     /note="/ApEinfo_label=TNS_o64"
                     /note="/ApEinfo_revcolor=#4ec02b"
                     /locus_tag="TNS_o64"
                     /label="TNS_o64"
                     /ApEinfo_graphicformat="arrow_data {{0 0.5 0 1 2 0 0 -1
                     0-0.5} {} 0} width 5 offset 0"
     misc_feature    707..707
                     /label="Geneious type: misc_marker(1)"
                     /ApEinfo_revcolor="#b1ff67"
                     /ApEinfo_fwdcolor="#b1ff67"
                     /note="/ApEinfo_fwdcolor=#7eff74"
                     /note="/ApEinfo_graphicformat=arrow_data {{0 0.5 0 1 2 0
                     0-1 0 -0.5} {} 0} width 5 offset 0"
                     /note="/ApEinfo_label=Geneious type: misc_marker(1)"
                     /note="/ApEinfo_revcolor=#7eff74"
                     /locus_tag="Geneious type: misc_marker(1)"
                     /label="Geneious type: misc_marker(1)"
                     /ApEinfo_graphicformat="arrow_data {{0 0.5 0 1 2 0 0 -1
                     0-0.5} {} 0} width 5 offset 0"
     5'UTR           707..763
                     /label="Partial (all but the last 4 bases)"
                     /ApEinfo_revcolor="#faac61"
                     /ApEinfo_fwdcolor="#faac61"
                     /note="/ApEinfo_fwdcolor=#ffd327"
                     /note="/ApEinfo_graphicformat=arrow_data {{0 0.5 0 1 2 0
                     0-1 0 -0.5} {} 0} width 5 offset 0"
                     /note="/ApEinfo_label=Partial (all but the last 4 bases)"
                     /note="/ApEinfo_revcolor=#ffd327"
                     /locus_tag="Partial (all but the last 4 bases)"
                     /label="Partial (all but the last 4 bases)"
                     /ApEinfo_graphicformat="arrow_data {{0 0.5 0 1 2 0 0 -1
                     0-0.5} {} 0} width 5 offset 0"
     primer_bind     727..750
                     /label="TNS_o29"
                     /ApEinfo_revcolor="#75c6a9"
                     /ApEinfo_fwdcolor="#75c6a9"
                     /note="/ApEinfo_fwdcolor=#14c0bd"
                     /note="/ApEinfo_graphicformat=arrow_data {{0 0.5 0 1 2 0
                     0-1 0 -0.5} {} 0} width 5 offset 0"
                     /note="/ApEinfo_label=TNS_o29"
                     /note="/ApEinfo_revcolor=#4ec02b"
                     /locus_tag="TNS_o29"
                     /label="TNS_o29"
                     /ApEinfo_graphicformat="arrow_data {{0 0.5 0 1 2 0 0 -1
                     0-0.5} {} 0} width 5 offset 0"
     primer_bind     727..750
                     /label="Gal1seq"
                     /ApEinfo_revcolor="#75c6a9"
                     /ApEinfo_fwdcolor="#75c6a9"
                     /note="/ApEinfo_fwdcolor=#14c0bd"
                     /note="/ApEinfo_graphicformat=arrow_data {{0 0.5 0 1 2 0
                     0-1 0 -0.5} {} 0} width 5 offset 0"
                     /note="/ApEinfo_label=Gal1seq"
                     /note="/ApEinfo_revcolor=#4ec02b"
                     /locus_tag="Gal1seq"
                     /label="Gal1seq"
                     /ApEinfo_graphicformat="arrow_data {{0 0.5 0 1 2 0 0 -1
                     0-0.5} {} 0} width 5 offset 0"
     misc_feature    772..777
                     /label="EcoRI"
                     /ApEinfo_revcolor="#b1ff67"
                     /ApEinfo_fwdcolor="#b1ff67"
                     /note="/ApEinfo_fwdcolor=#7eff74"
                     /note="/ApEinfo_graphicformat=arrow_data {{0 0.5 0 1 2 0
                     0-1 0 -0.5} {} 0} width 5 offset 0"
                     /note="/ApEinfo_label=EcoRI"
                     /note="/ApEinfo_revcolor=#7eff74"
                     /locus_tag="EcoRI"
                     /label="EcoRI"
                     /ApEinfo_graphicformat="arrow_data {{0 0.5 0 1 2 0 0 -1
                     0-0.5} {} 0} width 5 offset 0"
     5'UTR           779..802
                     /label="5'UTR"
                     /ApEinfo_revcolor="#faac61"
                     /ApEinfo_fwdcolor="#faac61"
                     /note="/ApEinfo_fwdcolor=#ffd327"
                     /note="/ApEinfo_graphicformat=arrow_data {{0 0.5 0 1 2 0
                     0-1 0 -0.5} {} 0} width 5 offset 0"
                     /note="/ApEinfo_label=5'UTR"
                     /note="/ApEinfo_revcolor=#ffd327"
                     /locus_tag="5'UTR"
                     /label="5'UTR"
                     /ApEinfo_graphicformat="arrow_data {{0 0.5 0 1 2 0 0 -1
                     0-0.5} {} 0} width 5 offset 0"
     CDS             803..1063
                     /label="CDS (Aga2p)"
                     /ApEinfo_revcolor="#e9d024"
                     /ApEinfo_fwdcolor="#e9d024"
                     /note="/ApEinfo_fwdcolor=#e9d024"
                     /note="/ApEinfo_graphicformat=arrow_data {{0 0.5 0 1 2 0
                     0-1 0 -0.5} {} 0} width 5 offset 0"
                     /note="/ApEinfo_label=CDS (Aga2p)"
                     /note="/ApEinfo_revcolor=#e9d024"
                     /locus_tag="CDS (Aga2p)"
                     /label="CDS (Aga2p)"
                     /ApEinfo_graphicformat="arrow_data {{0 0.5 0 1 2 0 0 -1
                     0-0.5} {} 0} width 5 offset 0"
                     /translation="MQLLRCFSIFSVIASVLAQELTTICEQIPSPTLESTPYSLSTTTI
                     LANGKAMQGVFEYYKSVTFVSNCGSHPSTTSKGSPINTQYVF"
     misc_feature    1065..1089
                     /label="primer: o4 Aga2p_fwd"
                     /ApEinfo_revcolor="#b1ff67"
                     /ApEinfo_fwdcolor="#b1ff67"
                     /note="/ApEinfo_fwdcolor=#7eff74"
                     /note="/ApEinfo_graphicformat=arrow_data {{0 0.5 0 1 2 0
                     0-1 0 -0.5} {} 0} width 5 offset 0"
                     /note="/ApEinfo_label=primer: o4 Aga2p_fwd"
                     /note="/ApEinfo_revcolor=#7eff74"
                     /locus_tag="primer: o4 Aga2p_fwd"
                     /label="primer: o4 Aga2p_fwd"
                     /ApEinfo_graphicformat="arrow_data {{0 0.5 0 1 2 0 0 -1
                     0-0.5} {} 0} width 5 offset 0"
     CDS             1097..1132
                     /label="CDS (HA tag)"
                     /ApEinfo_revcolor="#e9d024"
                     /ApEinfo_fwdcolor="#e9d024"
                     /note="/ApEinfo_fwdcolor=#e9d024"
                     /note="/ApEinfo_graphicformat=arrow_data {{0 0.5 0 1 2 0
                     0-1 0 -0.5} {} 0} width 5 offset 0"
                     /note="/ApEinfo_label=CDS (HA tag)"
                     /note="/ApEinfo_revcolor=#e9d024"
                     /locus_tag="CDS (HA tag)"
                     /label="CDS (HA tag)"
                     /ApEinfo_graphicformat="arrow_data {{0 0.5 0 1 2 0 0 -1
                     0-0.5} {} 0} width 5 offset 0"
                     /translation="PYDVPDYALQAS"
     primer_bind     1098..1118
                     /label="oTNS_065"
                     /ApEinfo_revcolor="#75c6a9"
                     /ApEinfo_fwdcolor="#75c6a9"
                     /note="/ApEinfo_fwdcolor=#14c0bd"
                     /note="/ApEinfo_graphicformat=arrow_data {{0 0.5 0 1 2 0
                     0-1 0 -0.5} {} 0} width 5 offset 0"
                     /note="/ApEinfo_label=oTNS_065"
                     /note="/ApEinfo_revcolor=#4ec02b"
                     /locus_tag="oTNS_065"
                     /label="oTNS_065"
                     /ApEinfo_graphicformat="arrow_data {{0 0.5 0 1 2 0 0 -1
                     0-0.5} {} 0} width 5 offset 0"
     primer_bind     1120..1139
                     /label="o232"
                     /ApEinfo_revcolor="#75c6a9"
                     /ApEinfo_fwdcolor="#75c6a9"
                     /note="/ApEinfo_fwdcolor=#14c0bd"
                     /note="/ApEinfo_graphicformat=arrow_data {{0 0.5 0 1 2 0
                     0-1 0 -0.5} {} 0} width 5 offset 0"
                     /note="/ApEinfo_label=o232"
                     /note="/ApEinfo_revcolor=#4ec02b"
                     /locus_tag="o232"
                     /label="o232"
                     /ApEinfo_graphicformat="arrow_data {{0 0.5 0 1 2 0 0 -1
                     0-0.5} {} 0} width 5 offset 0"
     misc_feature    1120..1189
                     /label="Twist 5' overlap"
                     /ApEinfo_revcolor="#b1ff67"
                     /ApEinfo_fwdcolor="#b1ff67"
                     /note="/ApEinfo_fwdcolor=#7eff74"
                     /note="/ApEinfo_graphicformat=arrow_data {{0 0.5 0 1 2 0
                     0-1 0 -0.5} {} 0} width 5 offset 0"
                     /note="/ApEinfo_label=Twist 5' overlap"
                     /note="/ApEinfo_revcolor=#7eff74"
                     /locus_tag="Twist 5' overlap"
                     /label="Twist 5' overlap"
                     /ApEinfo_graphicformat="arrow_data {{0 0.5 0 1 2 0 0 -1
                     0-0.5} {} 0} width 5 offset 0"
     CDS             1133..1177
                     /label="CDS (GGS linker)"
                     /ApEinfo_revcolor="#e9d024"
                     /ApEinfo_fwdcolor="#e9d024"
                     /note="/ApEinfo_fwdcolor=#e9d024"
                     /note="/ApEinfo_graphicformat=arrow_data {{0 0.5 0 1 2 0
                     0-1 0 -0.5} {} 0} width 5 offset 0"
                     /note="/ApEinfo_label=CDS (GGS linker)"
                     /note="/ApEinfo_revcolor=#e9d024"
                     /locus_tag="CDS (GGS linker)"
                     /label="CDS (GGS linker)"
                     /ApEinfo_graphicformat="arrow_data {{0 0.5 0 1 2 0 0 -1
                     0-0.5} {} 0} width 5 offset 0"
                     /translation="GGGGSGGGGRGGGGS"
     misc_feature    1155..1162
                     /label="NotI"
                     /ApEinfo_revcolor="#b1ff67"
                     /ApEinfo_fwdcolor="#b1ff67"
                     /note="/ApEinfo_fwdcolor=#7eff74"
                     /note="/ApEinfo_graphicformat=arrow_data {{0 0.5 0 1 2 0
                     0-1 0 -0.5} {} 0} width 5 offset 0"
                     /note="/ApEinfo_label=NotI"
                     /note="/ApEinfo_revcolor=#7eff74"
                     /locus_tag="NotI"
                     /label="NotI"
                     /ApEinfo_graphicformat="arrow_data {{0 0.5 0 1 2 0 0 -1
                     0-0.5} {} 0} width 5 offset 0"
     primer_bind     1169..1189
                     /label="oTNS_005"
                     /ApEinfo_revcolor="#75c6a9"
                     /ApEinfo_fwdcolor="#75c6a9"
                     /note="/ApEinfo_fwdcolor=#14c0bd"
                     /note="/ApEinfo_graphicformat=arrow_data {{0 0.5 0 1 2 0
                     0-1 0 -0.5} {} 0} width 5 offset 0"
                     /note="/ApEinfo_label=oTNS_005"
                     /note="/ApEinfo_revcolor=#4ec02b"
                     /locus_tag="oTNS_005"
                     /label="oTNS_005"
                     /ApEinfo_graphicformat="arrow_data {{0 0.5 0 1 2 0 0 -1
                     0-0.5} {} 0} width 5 offset 0"
     misc_binding    1184..1189
                     /label="NdeI"
                     /ApEinfo_revcolor="#ff4809"
                     /ApEinfo_fwdcolor="#ff4809"
                     /note="/ApEinfo_fwdcolor=#ff4809"
                     /note="/ApEinfo_graphicformat=arrow_data {{0 0.5 0 1 2 0
                     0-1 0 -0.5} {} 0} width 5 offset 0"
                     /note="/ApEinfo_label=NdeI"
                     /note="/ApEinfo_revcolor=#ff4809"
                     /locus_tag="NdeI"
                     /label="NdeI"
                     /ApEinfo_graphicformat="arrow_data {{0 0.5 0 1 2 0 0 -1
                     0-0.5} {} 0} width 5 offset 0"
     misc_feature    1190..1789
                     /label="LP.8.1.1 RBD"
                     /ApEinfo_revcolor="#d59687"
                     /ApEinfo_fwdcolor="#d59687"
     misc_binding    1790..1795
                     /label="XhoI"
                     /ApEinfo_revcolor="#ff4809"
                     /ApEinfo_fwdcolor="#ff4809"
                     /note="/ApEinfo_fwdcolor=#ff4809"
                     /note="/ApEinfo_graphicformat=arrow_data {{0 0.5 0 1 2 0
                     0-1 0 -0.5} {} 0} width 5 offset 0"
                     /note="/ApEinfo_label=XhoI"
                     /note="/ApEinfo_revcolor=#ff4809"
                     /locus_tag="XhoI"
                     /label="XhoI"
                     /ApEinfo_graphicformat="arrow_data {{0 0.5 0 1 2 0 0 -1
                     0-0.5} {} 0} width 5 offset 0"
     primer_bind     complement(1790..1809)
                     /label="TNS_o6"
                     /ApEinfo_revcolor="#75c6a9"
                     /ApEinfo_fwdcolor="#75c6a9"
                     /note="/ApEinfo_fwdcolor=#14c0bd"
                     /note="/ApEinfo_graphicformat=arrow_data {{0 0.5 0 1 2 0
                     0-1 0 -0.5} {} 0} width 5 offset 0"
                     /note="/ApEinfo_label=TNS_o6"
                     /note="/ApEinfo_revcolor=#4ec02b"
                     /locus_tag="TNS_o6"
                     /label="TNS_o6"
                     /ApEinfo_graphicformat="arrow_data {{0 0.5 0 1 2 0 0 -1
                     0-0.5} {} 0} width 5 offset 0"
     CDS             1796..1807
                     /label="CDS"
                     /ApEinfo_revcolor="#e9d024"
                     /ApEinfo_fwdcolor="#e9d024"
                     /note="/ApEinfo_fwdcolor=#e9d024"
                     /note="/ApEinfo_graphicformat=arrow_data {{0 0.5 0 1 2 0
                     0-1 0 -0.5} {} 0} width 5 offset 0"
                     /note="/ApEinfo_label=CDS"
                     /note="/ApEinfo_revcolor=#e9d024"
                     /locus_tag="CDS"
                     /label="CDS"
                     /ApEinfo_graphicformat="arrow_data {{0 0.5 0 1 2 0 0 -1
                     0-0.5} {} 0} width 5 offset 0"
                     /translation="GGGS"
     CDS             1808..1837
                     /label="CDS (Myc tag)"
                     /ApEinfo_revcolor="#e9d024"
                     /ApEinfo_fwdcolor="#e9d024"
                     /note="/ApEinfo_fwdcolor=#e9d024"
                     /note="/ApEinfo_graphicformat=arrow_data {{0 0.5 0 1 2 0
                     0-1 0 -0.5} {} 0} width 5 offset 0"
                     /note="/ApEinfo_label=CDS (Myc tag)"
                     /note="/ApEinfo_revcolor=#e9d024"
                     /locus_tag="CDS (Myc tag)"
                     /label="CDS (Myc tag)"
                     /ApEinfo_graphicformat="arrow_data {{0 0.5 0 1 2 0 0 -1
                     0-0.5} {} 0} width 5 offset 0"
                     /translation="EQKLISEEDL"
     3'UTR           1848..2152
                     /label="yeast mating factor alpha 3' UTR"
                     /ApEinfo_revcolor="#d59687"
                     /ApEinfo_fwdcolor="#d59687"
                     /note="/ApEinfo_fwdcolor=#f76ca1"
                     /note="/ApEinfo_graphicformat=arrow_data {{0 0.5 0 1 2 0
                     0-1 0 -0.5} {} 0} width 5 offset 0"
                     /note="/ApEinfo_label=yeast mating factor alpha 3' UTR"
                     /note="/ApEinfo_revcolor=#008040"
                     /locus_tag="yeast mating factor alpha 3' UTR"
                     /label="yeast mating factor alpha 3' UTR"
                     /ApEinfo_graphicformat="arrow_data {{0 0.5 0 1 2 0 0 -1
                     0-0.5} {} 0} width 5 offset 0"
     primer_bind     1878..1907
                     /label="AG_211"
                     /ApEinfo_revcolor="#75c6a9"
                     /ApEinfo_fwdcolor="#75c6a9"
                     /note="/ApEinfo_fwdcolor=#14c0bd"
                     /note="/ApEinfo_graphicformat=arrow_data {{0 0.5 0 1 2 0
                     0-1 0 -0.5} {} 0} width 5 offset 0"
                     /note="/ApEinfo_label=AG_211"
                     /note="/ApEinfo_revcolor=#4ec02b"
                     /locus_tag="AG_211"
                     /label="AG_211"
                     /ApEinfo_graphicformat="arrow_data {{0 0.5 0 1 2 0 0 -1
                     0-0.5} {} 0} width 5 offset 0"
     primer_bind     complement(1878..1907)
                     /label="AG_212"
                     /ApEinfo_revcolor="#75c6a9"
                     /ApEinfo_fwdcolor="#75c6a9"
                     /note="/ApEinfo_fwdcolor=#14c0bd"
                     /note="/ApEinfo_graphicformat=arrow_data {{0 0.5 0 1 2 0
                     0-1 0 -0.5} {} 0} width 5 offset 0"
                     /note="/ApEinfo_label=AG_212"
                     /note="/ApEinfo_revcolor=#4ec02b"
                     /locus_tag="AG_212"
                     /label="AG_212"
                     /ApEinfo_graphicformat="arrow_data {{0 0.5 0 1 2 0 0 -1
                     0-0.5} {} 0} width 5 offset 0"
     misc_feature    2153..2210
                     /label="IlluminaP5"
                     /ApEinfo_revcolor="#00f900"
                     /ApEinfo_fwdcolor="#00f900"
                     /locus_tag="IlluminaP5"
                     /label="IlluminaP5"
                     /ApEinfo_graphicformat="arrow_data {{0 1 2 0 0 -1} {}
                     0}width 5 offset 0"
     misc_feature    2211..2226
                     /label="N16"
                     /ApEinfo_revcolor="#f58a5e"
                     /ApEinfo_fwdcolor="#f58a5e"
                     /locus_tag="N16"
                     /label="N16"
                     /ApEinfo_graphicformat="arrow_data {{0 1 2 0 0 -1} {}
                     0}width 5 offset 0"
     misc_feature    2227..2234
                     /label="NotI"
                     /ApEinfo_revcolor="#ff2600"
                     /ApEinfo_fwdcolor="#ff2600"
                     /locus_tag="NotI(1)"
                     /label="NotI(1)"
                     /ApEinfo_graphicformat="arrow_data {{0 1 2 0 0 -1} {}
                     0}width 5 offset 0"
     source          2235..6861
                     /label="source:synthetic DNA construct"
                     /ApEinfo_revcolor="#ff9ccd"
                     /ApEinfo_fwdcolor="#ff9ccd"
                     /note="/ApEinfo_fwdcolor=pink"
                     /mol_type="other DNA"
                     /note="/ApEinfo_graphicformat=arrow_data {{0 0.5 0 1 2 0
                     0-1 0 -0.5} {} 0} width 5 offset 0"
                     /note="/ApEinfo_label=source:synthetic DNA construct"
                     /note="/ApEinfo_revcolor=pink"
                     /note="/locus_tag=source:synthetic DNA construct"
                     /organism="synthetic DNA construct"
                     /locus_tag="source:synthetic DNA construct(1)"
                     /label="source:synthetic DNA construct(1)"
                     /ApEinfo_graphicformat="arrow_data {{0 0.5 0 1 2 0 0 -1
                     0-0.5} {} 0} width 5 offset 0"
     misc_feature    2235..2240
                     /label="SacI"
                     /ApEinfo_revcolor="#b1ff67"
                     /ApEinfo_fwdcolor="#b1ff67"
                     /note="/ApEinfo_fwdcolor=#7eff74"
                     /note="/ApEinfo_graphicformat=arrow_data {{0 0.5 0 1 2 0
                     0-1 0 -0.5} {} 0} width 5 offset 0"
                     /note="/ApEinfo_label=SacI"
                     /note="/ApEinfo_revcolor=#7eff74"
                     /locus_tag="SacI"
                     /label="SacI"
                     /ApEinfo_graphicformat="arrow_data {{0 0.5 0 1 2 0 0 -1
                     0-0.5} {} 0} width 5 offset 0"
     primer_bind     complement(2248..2267)
                     /label="T7"
                     /ApEinfo_revcolor="#75c6a9"
                     /ApEinfo_fwdcolor="#75c6a9"
                     /note="/ApEinfo_fwdcolor=#14c0bd"
                     /note="/ApEinfo_graphicformat=arrow_data {{0 0.5 0 1 2 0
                     0-1 0 -0.5} {} 0} width 5 offset 0"
                     /note="/ApEinfo_label=T7"
                     /note="/ApEinfo_revcolor=#4ec02b"
                     /locus_tag="T7"
                     /label="T7"
                     /ApEinfo_graphicformat="arrow_data {{0 0.5 0 1 2 0 0 -1
                     0-0.5} {} 0} width 5 offset 0"
     misc_feature    2287..2320
                     /label="Illumina P7 handle"
                     /ApEinfo_revcolor="#b1ff67"
                     /ApEinfo_fwdcolor="#b1ff67"
                     /note="/ApEinfo_fwdcolor=#7eff74"
                     /note="/ApEinfo_graphicformat=arrow_data {{0 0.5 0 1 2 0
                     0-1 0 -0.5} {} 0} width 5 offset 0"
                     /note="/ApEinfo_label=Illumina P7 handle"
                     /note="/ApEinfo_revcolor=#7eff74"
                     /locus_tag="Illumina P7 handle"
                     /label="Illumina P7 handle"
                     /ApEinfo_graphicformat="arrow_data {{0 0.5 0 1 2 0 0 -1
                     0-0.5} {} 0} width 5 offset 0"
     rep_origin      2465..2920
                     /label="rep_origin"
                     /ApEinfo_revcolor="#b4abac"
                     /ApEinfo_fwdcolor="#b4abac"
                     /note="/ApEinfo_fwdcolor=#999999"
                     /note="/ApEinfo_graphicformat=arrow_data {{0 0.5 0 1 2 0
                     0-1 0 -0.5} {} 0} width 5 offset 0"
                     /note="/ApEinfo_label=rep_origin"
                     /note="/ApEinfo_revcolor=#999999"
                     /locus_tag="rep_origin"
                     /label="rep_origin"
                     /ApEinfo_graphicformat="arrow_data {{0 0.5 0 1 2 0 0 -1
                     0-0.5} {} 0} width 5 offset 0"
     misc_feature    2590..2595
                     /label="NaeI"
                     /ApEinfo_revcolor="#b1ff67"
                     /ApEinfo_fwdcolor="#b1ff67"
                     /note="/ApEinfo_fwdcolor=#7eff74"
                     /note="/ApEinfo_graphicformat=arrow_data {{0 0.5 0 1 2 0
                     0-1 0 -0.5} {} 0} width 5 offset 0"
                     /note="/ApEinfo_label=NaeI"
                     /note="/ApEinfo_revcolor=#7eff74"
                     /locus_tag="NaeI"
                     /label="NaeI"
                     /ApEinfo_graphicformat="arrow_data {{0 0.5 0 1 2 0 0 -1
                     0-0.5} {} 0} width 5 offset 0"
     3'UTR           complement(2977..3022)
                     /label="3'UTR"
                     /ApEinfo_revcolor="#d59687"
                     /ApEinfo_fwdcolor="#d59687"
                     /note="/ApEinfo_fwdcolor=#f76ca1"
                     /note="/ApEinfo_graphicformat=arrow_data {{0 0.5 0 1 2 0
                     0-1 0 -0.5} {} 0} width 5 offset 0"
                     /note="/ApEinfo_label=3'UTR"
                     /note="/ApEinfo_revcolor=#008040"
                     /locus_tag="3'UTR"
                     /label="3'UTR"
                     /ApEinfo_graphicformat="arrow_data {{0 0.5 0 1 2 0 0 -1
                     0-0.5} {} 0} width 5 offset 0"
     CDS             complement(3023..3697)
                     /label="Tyrosinase-related protein 1(YeastSelectable
                     marker)"
                     /ApEinfo_revcolor="#e9d024"
                     /ApEinfo_fwdcolor="#e9d024"
                     /note="/ApEinfo_fwdcolor=#e9d024"
                     /note="/ApEinfo_graphicformat=arrow_data {{0 0.5 0 1 2 0
                     0-1 0 -0.5} {} 0} width 5 offset 0"
                     /note="/ApEinfo_label=Tyrosinase-related protein
                     1(YeastSelectable marker)"
                     /note="/ApEinfo_revcolor=#e9d024"
                     /locus_tag="Tyrosinase-related protein 1
                     (YeastSelectablemarker)"
                     /label="Tyrosinase-related protein 1
                     (YeastSelectablemarker)"
                     /ApEinfo_graphicformat="arrow_data {{0 0.5 0 1 2 0 0 -1
                     0-0.5} {} 0} width 5 offset 0"
                     /translation="MSVINFTGSSGPLVKVCGLQSTEAAECALDSDADLLGIICVPNRK
                     RTIDPVIARKISSLVKAYKNSSGTPKYLVGVFRNQPKEDVLALVNDYGIDIVQLHGDES
                     WQEYQEFLGLPVIKRLVFPKDCNILLSAASQKPHSFIPLFDSEAGGTGELLDWNSISDW
                     VGRQESPESLHFMLAGGLTPENVGDALRLNGVIGVDVSGGVETNGVKDSNKIANFVKNA
                     KK*"
     5'UTR           complement(3698..3801)
                     /label="5'UTR(1)"
                     /ApEinfo_revcolor="#faac61"
                     /ApEinfo_fwdcolor="#faac61"
                     /note="/ApEinfo_fwdcolor=#ffd327"
                     /note="/ApEinfo_graphicformat=arrow_data {{0 0.5 0 1 2 0
                     0-1 0 -0.5} {} 0} width 5 offset 0"
                     /note="/ApEinfo_label=5'UTR(1)"
                     /note="/ApEinfo_revcolor=#ffd327"
                     /locus_tag="5'UTR(1)"
                     /label="5'UTR(1)"
                     /ApEinfo_graphicformat="arrow_data {{0 0.5 0 1 2 0 0 -1
                     0-0.5} {} 0} width 5 offset 0"
     rep_origin      complement(4230..4743)
                     /label="rep_origin(1)"
                     /ApEinfo_revcolor="#b4abac"
                     /ApEinfo_fwdcolor="#b4abac"
                     /note="/ApEinfo_fwdcolor=#999999"
                     /direction="LEFT"
                     /note="/ApEinfo_graphicformat=arrow_data {{0 0.5 0 1 2 0
                     0-1 0 -0.5} {} 0} width 5 offset 0"
                     /note="/ApEinfo_label=rep_origin(1)"
                     /note="/ApEinfo_revcolor=#999999"
                     /locus_tag="rep_origin(1)"
                     /label="rep_origin(1)"
                     /ApEinfo_graphicformat="arrow_data {{0 0.5 0 1 2 0 0 -1
                     0-0.5} {} 0} width 5 offset 0"
     rep_origin      complement(4234..4610)
                     /label="rep_origin(2)"
                     /ApEinfo_revcolor="#b4abac"
                     /ApEinfo_fwdcolor="#b4abac"
                     /note="/ApEinfo_fwdcolor=#999999"
                     /direction="LEFT"
                     /note="/ApEinfo_graphicformat=arrow_data {{0 0.5 0 1 2 0
                     0-1 0 -0.5} {} 0} width 5 offset 0"
                     /note="/ApEinfo_label=rep_origin(2)"
                     /note="/ApEinfo_revcolor=#999999"
                     /locus_tag="rep_origin(2)"
                     /label="rep_origin(2)"
                     /ApEinfo_graphicformat="arrow_data {{0 0.5 0 1 2 0 0 -1
                     0-0.5} {} 0} width 5 offset 0"
     centromere      4623..4648
                     /label="CDEI fragment of chromosome VIcentromerefrom
                     S.cerevisiae"
                     /ApEinfo_revcolor="#ff9ccd"
                     /ApEinfo_fwdcolor="#ff9ccd"
                     /note="/locus_tag=CDEI fragment of chromosome
                     VIcentromerefrom S.cerevisiae"
                     /note="/ApEinfo_fwdcolor=pink"
                     /note="/ApEinfo_graphicformat=arrow_data {{0 0.5 0 1 2 0
                     0-1 0 -0.5} {} 0} width 5 offset 0"
                     /note="/ApEinfo_label=CDEI fragment of chromosome
                     VIcentromerefrom S.cerevisiae"
                     /note="/ApEinfo_revcolor=pink"
                     /locus_tag="CDEI fragment of chromosome VI
                     centromerefromS.cerevisiae"
                     /label="CDEI fragment of chromosome VI
                     centromerefromS.cerevisiae"
                     /ApEinfo_graphicformat="arrow_data {{0 0.5 0 1 2 0 0 -1
                     0-0.5} {} 0} width 5 offset 0"
     promoter        4812..4840
                     /label="promoter(1)"
                     /ApEinfo_revcolor="#346ee0"
                     /ApEinfo_fwdcolor="#346ee0"
                     /note="/ApEinfo_fwdcolor=#346ee0"
                     /note="/ApEinfo_graphicformat=arrow_data {{0 0.5 0 1 2 0
                     0-1 0 -0.5} {} 0} width 5 offset 0"
                     /note="/ApEinfo_label=promoter(1)"
                     /note="/ApEinfo_revcolor=#346ee0"
                     /locus_tag="promoter(1)"
                     /label="promoter(1)"
                     /ApEinfo_graphicformat="arrow_data {{0 0.5 0 1 2 0 0 -1
                     0-0.5} {} 0} width 5 offset 0"
     CDS             4882..5742
                     /label="CDS(1)"
                     /ApEinfo_revcolor="#e9d024"
                     /ApEinfo_fwdcolor="#e9d024"
                     /note="/ApEinfo_fwdcolor=#e9d024"
                     /note="/ApEinfo_graphicformat=arrow_data {{0 0.5 0 1 2 0
                     0-1 0 -0.5} {} 0} width 5 offset 0"
                     /note="/ApEinfo_label=CDS(1)"
                     /note="/ApEinfo_revcolor=#e9d024"
                     /locus_tag="CDS(1)"
                     /label="CDS(1)"
                     /ApEinfo_graphicformat="arrow_data {{0 0.5 0 1 2 0 0 -1
                     0-0.5} {} 0} width 5 offset 0"
                     /translation="MSIQHFRVALIPFFAAFCLPVFAHPETLVKVKDAEDQLGARVGYI
                     ELDLNSGKILESFRPEERFPMMSTFKVLLCGAVLSRIDAGQEQLGRRIHYSQNDLVEYS
                     PVTEKHLTDGMTVRELCSAAITMSDNTAANLLLTTIGGPKELTAFLHNMGDHVTRLDRW
                     EPELNEAIPNDERDTTMPVAMATTLRKLLTGELLTLASRQQLIDWMEADKVAGPLLRSA
                     LPAGWFIADKSGAGERGSRGIIAALGPDGKPSRIVVIYTTGSQATMDERNRQIAEIGAS
                     LIKHW*"
     rep_origin      5890..6675
                     /label="rep_origin(3)"
                     /ApEinfo_revcolor="#b4abac"
                     /ApEinfo_fwdcolor="#b4abac"
                     /note="/ApEinfo_fwdcolor=#999999"
                     /note="/ApEinfo_graphicformat=arrow_data {{0 0.5 0 1 2 0
                     0-1 0 -0.5} {} 0} width 5 offset 0"
                     /note="/ApEinfo_label=rep_origin(3)"
                     /note="/ApEinfo_revcolor=#999999"
                     /locus_tag="rep_origin(3)"
                     /label="rep_origin(3)"
                     /ApEinfo_graphicformat="arrow_data {{0 0.5 0 1 2 0 0 -1
                     0-0.5} {} 0} width 5 offset 0"
ORIGIN
        1 attgtgagcg gataacaatt tcacacagga aacagctatg accatgatta cgccaagctc
       61 gaaattaacc ctcactaaag ggaacaaaag ctggtaccaa ttccttgaat tttcaaaaat
      121 tcttactttt tttttggatg gacgcaaaga agtttaataa tcatattaca tggcattacc
      181 accatataca tatccatatc taatcttact tatatgttgt ggaaatgtaa agagccccat
      241 tatcttagcc taaaaaaacc ttctctttgg aactttcagt aatacgctta actgctcatt
      301 gctatattga agtacggatt agaagccgcc gagcgggtga cagccctccg aaggaagact
      361 ctcctccgtg cgtcctcgtc ttcaccggtc gcgttcctga aacgcagatg tgcctcgcgc
      421 cgcactgctc cgaacaataa agattctaca atactagctt ttatggttat gaagaggaaa
      481 aattggcagt aacctggccc cacaaacctt caaatgaacg aatcaaatta acaaccatag
      541 gatgataatg cgattagttt tttagcctta tttctggggt aattaatcag cgaagcgatg
      601 atttttgatc tattaacaga tatataaatg caaaaactgc ataaccactt taactaatac
      661 tttcaacatt ttcggtttgt attacttctt attcaaatgt aataaaagta tcaacaaaaa
      721 attgttaata tacctctata ctttaacgtc aaggagaaaa aaccccggat cgaattccct
      781 acttcataca ttttcaatta agatgcagtt acttcgctgt ttttcaatat tttctgttat
      841 tgcttcagtt ttagcacagg aactgacaac tatatgcgag caaatcccct caccaacttt
      901 agaatcgacg ccgtactctt tgtcaacgac tactattttg gccaacggga aggcaatgca
      961 aggagttttt gaatattaca aatcagtaac gtttgtcagt aattgcggtt ctcacccctc
     1021 aacaactagc aaaggcagcc ccataaacac acagtatgtt tttaaggaca atagctcgac
     1081 gattgaaggt agatacccat acgacgttcc agactacgct ctgcaggcta gtggtggagg
     1141 aggctctggt ggaggcggcc gcggaggcgg agggtcggct agccatatga acgttaccaa
     1201 cttgtgtcca ttccatgaag ttttcaatgc tactactttc gcttctgttt acgcttggaa
     1261 tagaactaga atctctaact gcgttgctga ctattctgtc ttgtacaatt ttgctccatt
     1321 cttcgctttc aagtgctatg gtgtttctcc aactaagttg aacgatttgt gtttcaccaa
     1381 cgtttacgcc gattcctttg ttattaaagg taacgaagtc tcccaaattg ctccaggtca
     1441 aactggtaat attgccgatt acaattacaa gttgccagat gatttcaccg gttgtgttat
     1501 tgcttggaac tctaacaagt tggattctaa gagatctggc aactacgatt actggtacag
     1561 gtctttgcgt aagtccaaat tgaagccatt cgaaagagat atttccaccg aaatctatca
     1621 agctggtaac aagccatgta aaggtaaagg tccaaactgt tacttcccat tggaatctta
     1681 cggtttcaga ccaacttatg gtgttggtca tcaaccatac agagttgttg ttttgtcttt
     1741 cgagttgttg catgctccag ctactgtttg tggtccaaag aaatctactc tcgagggggg
     1801 cggttccgaa caaaagctta tttctgaaga ggacttgtaa tagagatctg ataacaacag
     1861 tgtagatgta acaaaatcga ctttgttccc actgtacttt tagctcgtac aaaatacaat
     1921 atacttttca tttctccgta aacaacatgt tttcccatgt aatatccttt tctatttttc
     1981 gttccgttac caactttaca catactttat atagctattc acttctatac actaaaaaac
     2041 taagacaatt ttaattttgc tgcctgccat atttcaattt gttataaatt cctataattt
     2101 atcctattag tagctaaaaa aagatgaatg tgaatcgaat cctaagagaa ttAATGATAC
     2161 GGCGACCACC GAGATCTACA CTCTTTCCCT ACACGACGCT CTTCCGATCT NNNNNNNNNN
     2221 NNNNNNGCGG CCGCgagctc caattcgccc tatagtgagt cgtattacaa ttcactggcc
     2281 gtcgttagat cggaagagca cacgtctgaa ctccagtcac ttacaacgtc gtgactggga
     2341 aaaccctggc gttacccaac ttaatcgcct tgcagcacat ccccctttcg ccagctggcg
     2401 taatagcgaa gaggcccgca ccgatcgcct ttcccaacag ttgcgcagcc tgaatggcga
     2461 atggnnnnnn nnnnnnnnnn nnnnnnnnnn nnnnnnnnnn nnnnnnnnnn nnnnnnnnnn
     2521 nnnnnnnnnn nnnnnnnnnn nnnnnnnnnn nnnnnnnnnn nnnnnnnnnn nnnnnnnnnn
     2581 nnnnnnnncn nnnnnnnnnn nnnnnnnnnn nnnnnnnnnn nnnnnnnnnn nnnnnnnnnn
     2641 nnnnnnnnnn nnnnnnnnnn nnnnnnnnnn nnnnnnnnnn annnnnnnnn nnnnnnnnnn
     2701 nnnnnnnnnn nnnnnnnnnn nnnnnnnnnn cctttgacgt tggagtccac gttctttaat
     2761 agtggactct tgttccaaac tggaacaaca ctcaacccta tctcggtcta ttcttttgat
     2821 ttataaggga ttttgccgat ttcggcctat tggttaaaaa atgagctgat ttaacaaaaa
     2881 tttaacgcga attttaacaa aatattaacg cttacaattt cctgatgcgg tattttctcc
     2941 ttacgcatct gtgcggtatt tcacaccgca tagatcggca agtgcacaaa caatacttaa
     3001 ataaatacta ctcagtaata acctatttct tagcattttt gacgaaattt gctattttgt
     3061 tagagtcttt tacaccattt gtctccacac ctccgcttac atcaacacca ataacgccat
     3121 ttaatctaag cgcatcacca acattttctg gcgtcagtcc accagctaac ataaaatgta
     3181 agctttcggg gctctcttgc cttccaaccc agtcagaaat cgagttccaa tccaaaagtt
     3241 cacctgtccc acctgcttct gaatcaaaca agggaataaa cgaatgaggt ttctgtgaag
     3301 ctgcactgag tagtatgttg cagtcttttg gaaatacgag tcttttaata actggcaaac
     3361 cgaggaactc ttggtattct tgccacgact catctccatg cagttggacg atatcaatgc
     3421 cgtaatcatt gaccagagcc aaaacatcct ccttaggttg attacgaaac acgccaacca
     3481 agtatttcgg agtgcctgaa ctatttttat atgcttttac aagacttgaa attttccttg
     3541 caataaccgg gtcaattgtt ctctttctat tgggcacaca tataataccc agcaagtcag
     3601 catcggaatc tagagcacat tctgcggcct ctgtgctctg caagccgcaa actttcacca
     3661 atggaccaga actacctgtg aaattaataa cagacatact ccaagctgcc tttgtgtgct
     3721 taatcacgta tactcacgtg ctcaatagtc accaatgccc tccctcttgg ccctctcctt
     3781 ttcttttttc gaccgaatta attcttaatc ggcaaaaaaa gaaaagctcc ggatcaagat
     3841 tgtacgtaag gtgacaagct atttttcaat aaagaatatc ttccactact gccatctggc
     3901 gtcataactg caaagtacac atatattacg atgctgttct attaaatgct tcctatatta
     3961 tatatatagt aatgtcgtga tctatggtgc actctcagta caatctgctc tgatgccgca
     4021 tagttaagcc agccccgaca cccgccaaca cccgctgacg cgccctgacg ggcttgtctg
     4081 ctcccggcat ccgcttacag acaagctgtg accgtctccg ggagctgcat gtgtcagagg
     4141 ttttcaccgt catcaccgaa acgcgcgaga cgaaagggcc tcgtgatacg cctattttta
     4201 taggttaatg tcatgataat aatggtttct tagacggatc gcttgcctgt aacttacacg
     4261 cgcctcgtat cttttaatga tggaataatt tgggaattta ctctgtgttt atttattttt
     4321 atgttttgta tttggatttt agaaagtaaa taaagaaggt agaagagtta cggaatgaag
     4381 aaaaaaaaat aaacaaaggt ttaaaaaatt tcaacaaaaa gcgtacttta catatatatt
     4441 tattagacaa gaaaagcaga ttaaatagat atacattcga ttaacgataa gtaaaatgta
     4501 aaatcacagg attttcgtgt gtggtcttct acacagacaa gatgaaacaa ttcggcatta
     4561 atacctgaga gcaggaagag caagataaaa ggtagtattt gttggcgatc cccctagagt
     4621 cttttacatc ttcggaaaac aaaaactatt ttttctttaa tttctttttt tactttctat
     4681 ttttaattta tatatttata ttaaaaaatt taaattataa ttatttttat agcacgtgat
     4741 gaaaaggacc caggtggcac ttttcgggga aatgtgcgcg gaacccctat ttgtttattt
     4801 ttctaaatac attcaaatat gtatccgctc atgagacaat aaccctgata aatgcttcaa
     4861 taatattgaa aaaggaagag tatgagtatt caacatttcc gtgtcgccct tattcccttt
     4921 tttgcggcat tttgccttcc tgtttttgct cacccagaaa cgctggtgaa agtaaaagat
     4981 gctgaagatc agttgggtgc acgagtgggt tacatcgaac tggatctcaa cagcggtaag
     5041 atccttgaga gttttcgccc cgaagaacgt tttccaatga tgagcacttt taaagttctg
     5101 ctatgtggcg cggtattatc ccgtattgac gccgggcaag agcaactcgg tcgccgcata
     5161 cactattctc agaatgactt ggttgagtac tcaccagtca cagaaaagca tcttacggat
     5221 ggcatgacag taagagaatt atgcagtgct gccataacca tgagtgataa cactgcggcc
     5281 aacttacttc tgacaacgat cggaggaccg aaggagctaa ccgctttttt gcacaacatg
     5341 ggggatcatg taactcgcct tgatcgttgg gaaccggagc tgaatgaagc cataccaaac
     5401 gacgagcgtg acaccacgat gcctgtagca atggcaacaa cgttgcgcaa actattaact
     5461 ggcgaactac ttactctagc ttcccggcaa caattaatag actggatgga ggcggataaa
     5521 gttgcaggac cacttctgcg ctcggccctt ccggctggct ggtttattgc tgataaatct
     5581 ggagccggtg agcgtgggtc tcgcggtatc attgcagcac tggggccaga tggtaagccc
     5641 tcccgtatcg tagttatcta cacgacgggg agtcaggcaa ctatggatga acgaaataga
     5701 cagatcgctg agataggtgc ctcactgatt aagcattggt aactgtcaga ccaagtttac
     5761 tcatatatac tttagattga tttaaaactt catttttaat ttaaaaggat ctaggtgaag
     5821 atcctttttg ataatctcat gaccaaaatc ccttaacgtg agttttcgtt ccactgagcg
     5881 tcagaccccg tagaaaagat caaaggatct tcttgagatc ctttttttct gcgcgtaatc
     5941 tgctgcttgc aaacaaaaaa accaccgcta ccagcggtgg tttgtttgcc ggatcaagag
     6001 ctaccaactc tttttccgaa ggtaactggc ttcagcagag cgcagatacc aaatactgtt
     6061 cttctagtgt agccgtagtt aggccaccac ttcaagaact ctgtagcacc gcctacatac
     6121 ctcgctctgc taatcctgtt accagtggct gctgccagtg gcgataagtc gtgtcttacc
     6181 gggttggact caagacgata gttaccggat aaggcgcagc ggtcgggctg aacggggggt
     6241 tcgtgcacac agcccagctt ggagcgaacg acctacaccg aactgagata cctacagcgt
     6301 gagctatgag aaagcgccac gcttcccgaa gggagaaagg cggacaggta tccggtaagc
     6361 ggcagggtcg gaacaggaga gcgcacgagg gagcttccag ggggaaacgc ctggtatctt
     6421 tatagtcctg tcgggtttcg ccacctctga cttgagcgtc gatttttgtg atgctcgtca
     6481 ggggggcgga gcctatggaa aaacgccagc aacgcggcct ttttacggtt cctggccttt
     6541 tgctggcctt ttgctcacat gttctttcct gcgttatccc ctgattctgt ggataaccgt
     6601 attaccgcct ttgagtgagc tgataccgct cgccgcagcc gaacgaccga gcgcagcgag
     6661 tcagtgagcg aggaagcgga agagcgccca atacgcaaac cgcctctccc cgcgcgttgg
     6721 ccgattcatt aatgcagctg gcacgacagg tttcccgact ggaaagcggg cagtgagcgc
     6781 aacgcaatta atgtgagtta gctcactcat taggcacccc aggctttaca ctttatgctt
     6841 ccggctcgta tgttgtgtgg a
//
